>Addgene plasmid #110324 | pLKO.1-TRC.mKO2_shHRASLS.2 | addgene full sequence | sequence record 213397 | Addgene NGS Result
TGTAGTCTTATGCAATACTCTTGTAGTCTTGCAACATGGTAACGATGAGTTAGCAACATGCCTTACAAGG
AGAGAAAAAGCACCGTGCATGCCGATTGGTGGAAGTAAGGTGGTACGATCGTGCCTTATTAGGAAGGCAA
CAGACGGGTCTGACATGGATTGGACGAACCACTGAATTGCCGCATTGCAGAGATATTGTATTTAAGTGCC
TAGCTCGATACATAAACGGGTCTCTCTGGTTAGACCAGATCTGAGCCTGGGAGCTCTCTGGCTAACTAGG
GAACCCACTGCTTAAGCCTCAATAAAGCTTGCCTTGAGTGCTTCAAGTAGTGTGTGCCCGTCTGTTGTGT
GACTCTGGTAACTAGAGATCCCTCAGACCCTTTTAGTCAGTGTGGAAAATCTCTAGCAGTGGCGCCCGAA
CAGGGACTTGAAAGCGAAAGGGAAACCAGAGGAGCTCTCTCGACGCAGGACTCGGCTTGCTGAAGCGCGC
ACGGCAAGAGGCGAGGGGCGGCGACTGGTGAGTACGCCAAAAATTTTGACTAGCGGAGGCTAGAAGGAGA
GAGATGGGTGCGAGAGCGTCAGTATTAAGCGGGGGAGAATTAGATCGCGATGGGAAAAAATTCGGTTAAG
GCCAGGGGGAAAGAAAAAATATAAATTAAAACATATAGTATGGGCAAGCAGGGAGCTAGAACGATTCGCA
GTTAATCCTGGCCTGTTAGAAACATCAGAAGGCTGTAGACAAATACTGGGACAGCTACAACCATCCCTTC
AGACAGGATCAGAAGAACTTAGATCATTATATAATACAGTAGCAACCCTCTATTGTGTGCATCAAAGGAT
AGAGATAAAAGACACCAAGGAAGCTTTAGACAAGATAGAGGAAGAGCAAAACAAAAGTAAGACCACCGCA
CAGCAAGCGGCCGCTGATCTTCAGACCTGGAGGAGGAGATATGAGGGACAATTGGAGAAGTGAATTATAT
AAATATAAAGTAGTAAAAATTGAACCATTAGGAGTAGCACCCACCAAGGCAAAGAGAAGAGTGGTGCAGA
GAGAAAAAAGAGCAGTGGGAATAGGAGCTTTGTTCCTTGGGTTCTTGGGAGCAGCAGGAAGCACTATGGG
CGCAGCGTCAATGACGCTGACGGTACAGGCCAGACAATTATTGTCTGGTATAGTGCAGCAGCAGAACAAT
TTGCTGAGGGCTATTGAGGCGCAACAGCATCTGTTGCAACTCACAGTCTGGGGCATCAAGCAGCTCCAGG
CAAGAATCCTGGCTGTGGAAAGATACCTAAAGGATCAACAGCTCCTGGGGATTTGGGGTTGCTCTGGAAA
ACTCATTTGCACCACTGCTGTGCCTTGGAATGCTAGTTGGAGTAATAAATCTCTGGAACAGATTTGGAAT
CACACGACCTGGATGGAGTGGGACAGAGAAATTAACAATTACACAAGCTTAATACACTCCTTAATTGAAG
AATCGCAAAACCAGCAAGAAAAGAATGAACAAGAATTATTGGAATTAGATAAATGGGCAAGTTTGTGGAA
TTGGTTTAACATAACAAATTGGCTGTGGTATATAAAATTATTCATAATGATAGTAGGAGGCTTGGTAGGT
TTAAGAATAGTTTTTGCTGTACTTTCTATAGTGAATAGAGTTAGGCAGGGATATTCACCATTATCGTTTC
AGACCCACCTCCCAACCCCGAGGGGACCCGACAGGCCCGAAGGAATAGAAGAAGAAGGTGGAGAGAGAGA
CAGAGACAGATCCATTCGATTAGTGAACGGATCTCGACGGTATCGATCACGAGACTAGCCTCGAGCGGCC
GCCCCCTTCACCGAGGGCCTATTTCCCATGATTCCTTCATATTTGCATATACGATACAAGGCTGTTAGAG
AGATAATTGGAATTAATTTGACTGTAAACACAAAGATATTAGTACAAAATACGTGACGTAGAAAGTAATA
ATTTCTTGGGTAGTTTGCAGTTTTAAAATTATGTTTTAAAATGGACTATCATATGCTTACCGTAACTTGA
AAGTATTTCGATTTCTTGGCTTTATATATCTTGTGGAAAGGACGAAACACCGGGCGATAAGTACCGTTGA
GTTTCTCGAGAAACTCAACGGTACTTATCGCTTTTTGAATTCTCGACCTCGAGACAAATGGCAGTATTCA
TCCACAATTTTAAAAGAAAAGGGGGGATTGGGGGGTACAGTGCAGGGGAAAGAATAGTAGACATAATAGC
AACAGACATACAAACTAAAGAATTACAAAAACAAATTACAAAAATTCAAAATTTTCGGGTTTATTACAGG
GACAGCAGAGATCCACTTTGGCCGCGGCTCGAGGGGGTTGGGGTTGCGCCTTTTCCAAGGCAGCCCTGGG
TTTGCGCAGGGACGCGGCTGCTCTGGGCGTGGTTCCGGGAAACGCAGCGGCGCCGACCCTGGGTCTCGCA
CATTCTTCACGTCCGTTCGCAGCGTCACCCGGATCTTCGCCGCTACCCTTGTGGGCCCCCCGGCGACGCT
TCCTGCTCCGCCCCTAAGTCGGGAAGGTTCCTTGCGGTTCGCGGCGTGCCGGACGTGACAAACGGAAGCC
GCACGTCTCACTAGTACCCTCGCAGACGGACAGCGCCAGGGAGCAATGGCAGCGCGCCGACCGCGATGGG
CTGTGGCCAATAGCGGCTGCTCAGCAGGGCGCGCCGAGAGCAGCGGCCGGGAAGGGGCGGTGCGGGAGGC
GGGGTGTGGGGCGGTAGTGTGGGCCCTGTTCCTGCCCGCGCGGTGTTCCGCATTCTGCAAGCCTCCGGAG
CGCACGTCGGCAGTCGGCTCCCTCGTTGACCGAATCACCGACCTCTCTCCCCAGGGGGATCTACCATGGT
GAGCGTGATCAAGCCCGAGATGAAGATGAGGTACTACATGGACGGCTCCGTCAATGGGCATGAGTTCACA
ATCGAGGGTGAGGGCACAGGCAGACCTTACGAGGGACATCAGGAGATGACACTGCGCGTCACAATGGCCG
AGGGCGGGCCAATGCCTTTCGCCTTCGACCTGGTGTCCCACGTGTTCTGTTACGGCCACAGAGTTTTTAC
CAAGTACCCAGAAGAGATCCCAGACTATTTCAAGCAGGCCTTTCCTGAGGGCCTGTCCTGGGAGAGGTCC
CTGGAGTTCGAGGACGGCGGCTCCGCCTCCGTGAGCGCCCACATCAGCCTGAGGGGCAACACCTTCTACC
ACAAGTCCAAGTTCACCGGCGTGAACTTCCCCGCCGACGGCCCCATCATGCAGAACCAGAGCGTGGACTG
GGAGCCCTCCACCGAGAAGATCACCGCCAGCGACGGCGTGCTGAAGGGCGACGTGACCATGTACCTGAAG
CTGGAGGGCGGCGGCAACCACAAGTGCCAGATGAAGACCACCTACAAGGCCGCCAAGGAGATCCTGGAGA
TGCCCGGCGACCACTACATCGGCCACAGGCTGGTGAGGAAGACCGAGGGCAACATCACCGAGCAGGTGGA
GGACGCCGTGGCCCACTCCGGTGGCGGAGGCTCGGGCGGAGGTGGGTCGGGTACCTTTAAGACCAATGAC
TTACAAGGCAGCTGTAGATCTTAGCCACTTTTTAAAAGAAAAGGGGGGACTGGAAGGGCTAATTCACTCC
CAACGAAGACAAGATCTGCTTTTTGCTTGTACTGGGTCTCTCTGGTTAGACCAGATCTGAGCCTGGGAGC
TCTCTGGCTAACTAGGGAACCCACTGCTTAAGCCTCAATAAAGCTTGCCTTGAGTGCTTCAAGTAGTGTG
TGCCCGTCTGTTGTGTGACTCTGGTAACTAGAGATCCCTCAGACCCTTTTAGTCAGTGTGGAAAATCTCT
AGCAGTAGTAGTTCATGTCATCTTATTATTCAGTATTTATAACTTGCAAAGAAATGAATATCAGAGAGTG
AGAGGAACTTGTTTATTGCAGCTTATAATGGTTACAAATAAAGCAATAGCATCACAAATTTCACAAATAA
AGCATTTTTTTCACTGCATTCTAGTTGTGGTTTGTCCAAACTCATCAATGTATCTTATCATGTCTGGCTC
TAGCTATCCCGCCCCTAACTCCGCCCATCCCGCCCCTAACTCCGCCCAGTTCCGCCCATTCTCCGCCCCA
TGGCTGACTAATTTTTTTTATTTATGCAGAGGCCGAGGCCGCCTCGGCCTCTGAGCTATTCCAGAAGTAG
TGAGGAGGCTTTTTTGGAGGCCTAGGGACGTACCCAATTCGCCCTATAGTGAGTCGTATTACGCGCGCTC
ACTGGCCGTCGTTTTACAACGTCGTGACTGGGAAAACCCTGGCGTTACCCAACTTAATCGCCTTGCAGCA
CATCCCCCTTTCGCCAGCTGGCGTAATAGCGAAGAGGCCCGCACCGATCGCCCTTCCCAACAGTTGCGCA
GCCTGAATGGCGAATGGG
[124 nt withheld, positions 4429-4552]
C
[91 nt withheld, positions 4554-4644]
A
[49 nt withheld, positions 4646-4694]
CCTTTGACGTTGGAGTCCACGTTCTTT
[37 nt withheld, positions 4722-4758]
ACCCTATCTCGGTCTATTCTTTTGATTTATAAGGGATTTTGCCGATTTCGGCCTATTGGTTAAAAAATGA
GCTGATTTAACAAAAATTTAACGCGAATTTTAACAAAATATTAACGCTTACAATTTAGGTGGCACTTTTC
GGGGAAATGTGCGCGGAACCCCTATTTGTTTATTTTTCTAAATACATTCAAATATGTATCCGCTCATGAG
ACAATAACCCTGATAAATGCTTCAATAATATTGAAAAAGGAAGAGTATGAGTATTCAACATTTCCGTGTC
GCCCTTATTCCCTTTTTTGCGGCATTTTGCCTTCCTGTTTTTGCTCACCCAGAAACGCTGGTGAAAGTAA
AAGATGCTGAAGATCAGTTGGGTGCACGAGTGGGTTACATCGAACTGGATCTCAACAGCGGTAAGATCCT
TGAGAGTTTTCGCCCCGAAGAACGTTTTCCAATGATGAGCACTTTTAAAGTTCTGCTATGTGGCGCGGTA
TTATCCCGTATTGACGCCGGGCAAGAGCAACTCGGTCGCCGCATACACTATTCTCAGAATGACTTGGTTG
AGTACTCACCAGTCACAGAAAAGCATCTTACGGATGGCATGACAGTAAGAGAATTATGCAGTGCTGCCAT
AACCATGAGTGATAACACTGCGGCCAACTTACTTCTGACAACGATCGGAGGACCGAAGGAGCTAACCGCT
TTTTTGCACAACATGGGGGATCATGTAACTCGCCTTGATCGTTGGGAACCGGAGCTGAATGAAGCCATAC
CAAACGACGAGCGTGACACCACGATGCCTGTAGCAATGGCAACAACGTTGCGCAAACTATTAACTGGCGA
ACTACTTACTCTAGCTTCCCGGCAACAATTAATAGACTGGATGGAGGCGGATAAAGTTGCAGGACCACTT
CTGCGCTCGGCCCTTCCGGCTGGCTGGTTTATTGCTGATAAATCTGGAGCCGGTGAGCGTGGGTCTCGCG
GTATCATTGCAGCACTGGGGCCAGATGGTAAGCCCTCCCGTATCGTAGTTATCTACACGACGGGGAGTCA
GGCAACTATGGATGAACGAAATAGACAGATCGCTGAGATAGGTGCCTCACTGATTAAGCATTGGTAACTG
TCAGACCAAGTTTACTCATATATACTTTAGATTGATTTAAAACTTCATTTTTAATTTAAAAGGATCTAGG
TGAAGATCCTTTTTGATAATCTCATGACCAAAATCCCTTAACGTGAGTTTTCGTTCCACTGAGCGTCAGA
CCCCGTAGAAAAGATCAAAGGATCTTCTTGAGATCCTTTTTTTCTGCGCGTAATCTGCTGCTTGCAAACA
AAAAAACCACCGCTACCAGCGGTGGTTTGTTTGCCGGATCAAGAGCTACCAACTCTTTTTCCGAAGGTAA
CTGGCTTCAGCAGAGCGCAGATACCAAATACTGTTCTTCTAGTGTAGCCGTAGTTAGGCCACCACTTCAA
GAACTCTGTAGCACCGCCTACATACCTCGCTCTGCTAATCCTGTTACCAGTGGCTGCTGCCAGTGGCGAT
AAGTCGTGTCTTACCGGGTTGGACTCAAGACGATAGTTACCGGATAAGGCGCAGCGGTCGGGCTGAACGG
GGGGTTCGTGCACACAGCCCAGCTTGGAGCGAACGACCTACACCGAACTGAGATACCTACAGCGTGAGCT
ATGAGAAAGCGCCACGCTTCCCGAAGGGAGAAAGGCGGACAGGTATCCGGTAAGCGGCAGGGTCGGAACA
GGAGAGCGCACGAGGGAGCTTCCAGGGGGAAACGCCTGGTATCTTTATAGTCCTGTCGGGTTTCGCCACC
TCTGACTTGAGCGTCGATTTTTGTGATGCTCGTCAGGGGGGCGGAGCCTATGGAAAAACGCCAGCAACGC
GGCCTTTTTACGGTTCCTGGCCTTTTGCTGGCCTTTTGCTCACATGTTCTTTCCTGCGTTATCCCCTGAT
TCTGTGGATAACCGTATTACCGCCTTTGAGTGAGCTGATACCGCTCGCCGCAGCCGAACGACCGAGCGCA
GCGAGTCAGTGAGCGAGGAAGCGGAAGAGCGCCCAATACGCAAACCGCCTCTCCCCGCGCGTTGGCCGAT
TCATTAATGCAGCTGGCACGACAGGTTTCCCGACTGGAAAGCGGGCAGTGAGCGCAACGCAATTAATGTG
AGTTAGCTCACTCATTAGGCACCCCAGGCTTTACACTTTATGCTTCCGGCTCGTATGTTGTGTGGAATTG
TGAGCGGATAACAATTTCACACAGGAAACAGCTATGACCATGATTACGCCAAGCGCGCAATTAACCCTCA
CTAAAGGGAACAAAAGCTGGAGCTGCAAGCTTAA
Features (pLannotate 1.2.2; 25 found; start..end, strand, type, name):
      1..227     +  promoter       RSV promoter: Rous sarcoma virus enhancer/promoter
    228..408     +  LTR            5' LTR (truncated): truncated 5' long terminal repeat (LTR) from HIV-1
    455..580     +  misc_feature   HIV-1 Ψ: packaging signal of human immunodeficiency virus type 1
    564..927     +  CDS            HIV-1 gag (fragment): gag protein from human immunodeficiency virus 1; gag
   1073..1306    +  misc_feature   RRE: The Rev response element (RRE) of HIV-1 allows for Rev-dependent mRNA export from the nucleus to the cytoplasm.
   1683..1783    +  CDS            Rev (fragment): human immunodeficiency virus 1 (HIV-1) Rev protein; rev; enhances nuclear export of unspliced and incompletely spliced viral mRNAs
   1833..2073    +  promoter       U6 promoter: RNA polymerase III promoter for human U6 snRNA
   2178..2295    +  misc_feature   cPPT/CTS: central polypurine tract and central termination sequence of HIV-1
   2344..2854    +  promoter       hPGK promoter: human phosphoglycerate kinase 1 promoter
   2866..3519    +  CDS            mKO2: mKO2 is a basic (constitutively fluorescent) orange fluorescent protein published in 2008, derived from Verrillofungia concinna. It has moderate acid sensitivity.
   3527..3619    +  CDS            nef (fragment): NEF_HV1Z2 - Experimental evidence at protein level: Swiss-Prot protein existence level 1. Extracellular Nef protein targets CD4(+) T-lymphocytes for apoptosis by interacting with CXCR4 surface receptors. From Human immunodeficiency virus type 1 group M subtype D (isolate Z2/CDC-Z34) (HIV-1).
   3621..3854    +  LTR            3' LTR (ΔU3): self-inactivating 3' long terminal repeat (LTR) from HIV-1
   3926..4047    +  polyA_signal   SV40 poly(A) signal: SV40 polyadenylation signal
   4087..4222    +  rep_origin     SV40 ori: SV40 origin of replication
   4243..4261    -  promoter       T7 promoter: promoter for bacteriophage T7 RNA polymerase
   4269..4424    +  CDS            lacZα (fragment): LacZα fragment of β-galactosidase; lacZ fragment
   4429..4857    +  rep_origin     f1 ori (sequence partly withheld): f1 bacteriophage origin of replication; arrow indicates direction of (+) strand synthesis
   4910..5014    +  promoter       AmpR promoter: bla
   5015..5875    +  CDS            AmpR: β-lactamase; bla; confers resistance to ampicillin, carbenicillin, and related antibiotics
   6046..6634    +  rep_origin     ori: high-copy-number ColE1/pMB1/pBR322/pUC origin of replication
   6817..6909    +  CDS            lacI (fragment): lac repressor; lacI; The lac repressor binds to the lac operator to inhibit transcription in E. coli. This inhibition can be relieved by adding lactose or isopropyl-β-D-thiogalactopyranoside (IPTG).
   6922..6943    +  protein_bind   CAP binding site: CAP binding activates transcription in the presence of cAMP. E. coli catabolite activator protein
   6958..6988    +  promoter       lac promoter: promoter for the E. coli lac operon
   6996..7012    +  protein_bind   lac operator: The lac repressor binds to the lac operator to inhibit transcription in E. coli. This inhibition can be relieved by adding lactose or isopropyl-β-D-thiogalactopyranoside (IPTG). lac repressor encoded by lacI
   7057..7075    +  promoter       T3 promoter: promoter for bacteriophage T3 RNA polymerase
