[The description below was written by a language model from this plasmid's Addgene catalogue record and pLannotate feature annotations shown in this document.]
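Description:
pLKO.1-TRC.mKO2_shHRASLS.2 is a 7.1 kb lentiviral RNAi plasmid built on the pLKO.1-TRC.mKO2 backbone, a derivative of the pLKO.1 shRNA vector family that carries an orange fluorescent protein as its marker. It is maintained in E. coli through a high-copy ColE1/pUC-type origin and ampicillin resistance (β-lactamase), and also carries an f1 origin and remnants of a lac/T7/T3 cloning region. The depositor notes that it grows more slowly than typical plasmids.

The transfer cassette is organised as a third-generation, self-inactivating HIV-1 vector. An RSV promoter fused to a truncated 5' LTR drives genomic RNA production in packaging cells, followed by the Ψ packaging signal with a gag fragment, the Rev response element for Rev-dependent nuclear export, a cPPT/CTS element, and a ΔU3 3' LTR that inactivates LTR promoter activity after integration. An SV40 poly(A) signal and SV40 origin lie downstream of the 3' LTR.

Within this frame, a human U6 RNA polymerase III promoter expresses a short hairpin RNA from the TRC collection targeting human HRASLS (HRAS like suppressor, now PLAAT1). The hairpin was inserted between AgeI and EcoRI sites, with AgeI destroyed by cloning. Downstream, the human PGK promoter drives monomeric Kusabira-Orange2 (mKO2). The feature table shows no mammalian drug-resistance gene, so transduced cells are identified or sorted by orange fluorescence.

The construct is intended for stable knockdown of HRASLS in human cells after lentiviral packaging and transduction. It was deposited with a study on triple-negative breast cancer.
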