Addgene plasmid #110324: pLKO.1-TRC.mKO2_shHRASLS.2
Purpose: TRCN0000002620 (Target GCGATAAGTACCGTTGAGTTT), silence human HRASLS gene and express monomeric Kusabira-Orange2
Depositing lab: Sandra Martha Gomes Dias. Depositing organization: Centro Nacional de Pesquisa em Energia e Materiais (CNPEM). Publication: Guanylate-binding protein-1 is a potential new therapeutic target for triple-negative breast cancer. Quintero M, Adamoski D, Reis LMD, Ascencao CFR, Oliveira KRS, Goncalves KA, Dias MM, Carazzolle MF, Dias SMG. BMC Cancer. 2017 Nov 7;17(1):727. doi: 10.1186/s12885-017-3726-2. PubMed 29115931.
Backbone
  Vector backbone: pLKO.1-TRC.mKO2
  Backbone manufacturer: #85208
  Backbone size w/o insert (bp): 7032
  Total vector size (bp): 7102
  Vector type: Mammalian Expression, Lentiviral, RNAi
Growth in bacteria
  Bacterial resistance: Ampicillin, 100 μg/mL
  Growth temperature: 37°C
  Growth strain: NEB Stable
  Copy number: High Copy
Gene/Insert
  Gene/Insert name: HRASLS (alt name: HRAS like suppressor)
  gRNA/shRNA sequence: GCGATAAGTACCGTTGAGTTT
  Species: H. sapiens (human); Homo sapiens
  GenBank ID: 57110
  Entrez Gene: PLAAT1 (a.k.a. A-C1, H-REV107, HRASLS, HRASLS1, HRSL1, HSD28, PLA/AT1, PLAAT-1)
  Promoter: U6 (RNA Pol III)
  Cloning method: Restriction Enzyme; 5′ cloning site AgeI (destroyed during cloning); 3′ cloning site EcoRI (not destroyed)
  Sequencing primers: 5′ GACTATCATATGCTTACCGT
Terms and licenses: Academic/Nonprofit Terms; Industry Terms: Not Available to Industry
Depositor comments: See Addgene's pLKO family protocol http://www.addgene.org/plko on how to use the pLKO family vectors. Plasmid grows more slowly than standard plasmids.
How to cite: pLKO.1-TRC.mKO2_shHRASLS.2 was a gift from Sandra Martha Gomes Dias (Addgene plasmid # 110324 ; http://n2t.net/addgene:110324 ; RRID:Addgene_110324)
